Addgene plasmid #160598: pUPD2 ER-ER (GB2666)
Purpose: two repeats of ER (Estradiol receptor)
Depositing lab: Diego Orzaez. Depositing organization: Agencia Estatal Consejo Superior de Investigaciones Científicas, M.P.
Backbone
  Vector backbone: pUPD2
  Backbone manufacturer: self-made; derived from the BioBrick assembly plasmid pSB1C3
  Vector type: Synthetic Biology
Growth in bacteria
  Bacterial resistance: Chloramphenicol, 25 μg/mL
  Growth temperature: 37°C
  Growth strain: DH5alpha
  Copy number: High Copy
Gene/Insert
  Gene/Insert name: ER-ER
  Species: Synthetic
  Insert size (bp): 1948
  Mutation: BsaI and BsmBI sites removed
  Cloning method: Restriction Enzyme; 5′ cloning site BsmBI (destroyed during cloning); 3′ cloning site BsmBI (destroyed during cloning)
  Sequencing primers: 5′ gctttcgctaaggatgatttctgg; 3′ cagggtggtgacaccttgcc
Terms and licenses: Academic/Nonprofit Terms; Industry Terms: Not Available to Industry
Depositor comments: Compatible with GoldenBraid; insert can be released with BsaI
How to cite: pUPD2 ER-ER (GB2666) was a gift from Diego Orzaez (Addgene plasmid # 160598 ; http://n2t.net/addgene:160598 ; RRID:Addgene_160598)
