[The description below was written by a language model from this plasmid's Addgene catalogue record and pLannotate feature annotations shown in this document.]
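Description:
pUPD2 ER-ER (GB2666) is a GoldenBraid level-0 part plasmid for synthetic biology, built on pUPD2, a self-made domestication vector derived from the BioBrick assembly plasmid pSB1C3. The roughly 4 kb plasmid is maintained in E. coli at high copy number through a ColE1/pUC-type origin and is selected with chloramphenicol via a cat gene driven by its own promoter. Remnants of the BioBrick prefix and suffix flank the cloning position, and several bacterial terminators (his operon, lambda t0 and a further putative terminator) insulate the insert region and the marker from read-through transcription.

The insert is a synthetic fragment of about 1.9 kb carrying two tandem repeats of an estradiol receptor module in the same orientation. Automated annotation matches each repeat to ERT2, the mutated ligand-binding domain of the human estrogen receptor. The catalogue entry describes the part only as ER, so whether the repeats carry the ERT2 mutations or simply resemble that domain is not settled by the record. Internal BsaI and BsmBI sites were removed to domesticate the sequence. The part was cloned through BsmBI sites that were destroyed in the process, and it can be released with BsaI for Type IIS assembly.

No promoter, terminator or fusion partner for expression of the insert is annotated, which is consistent with a storage plasmid for a standardised part rather than an expression construct. It would typically be combined with other GoldenBraid parts into transcriptional units, where a hormone-binding domain of this kind can make a fused protein ligand-responsive. The record does not state a specific downstream application or host.
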