Features (pLannotate 1.2.2; 10 found; start..end, strand, type, name):
     55..990     +  CDS            ERT2: mutated ligand-binding domain of the human estrogen receptor (Feil et al., 1997)
   1024..1959    +  CDS            ERT2: mutated ligand-binding domain of the human estrogen receptor (Feil et al., 1997)
   1986..2005    +  misc_feature   BioBrick suffix: universal suffix for all parts
   2006..2063    +  terminator     his operon terminator: This putative transcriptin terminator from the E. coli his operon has a 2-bp deletion introduced during synthesis. Its efficiency has not been determined.
   2258..2846    -  rep_origin     ori: high-copy-number ColE1/pMB1/pBR322/pUC origin of replication
   3029..3123    -  terminator     lambda t0 terminator: transcription terminator from phage lambda
   3147..3803    -  CDS            cat: CAT_ECOLX - Experimental evidence at protein level: Swiss-Prot protein existence level 1. This enzyme is an effector of chloramphenicol resistance in bacteria. From Escherichia coli. This protein is used as a marker in many commonly used cloning vectors, such as pACYC184.
   3804..3901    -  promoter       cat promoter: promoter of the E. coli cat gene encoding chloramphenicol acetyltransferase
   3987..4030    -  terminator     bacterial terminator: putative bacterial transcription terminator
   4033..5       +  misc_feature   BioBrick prefix (across the origin): BioBrick prefix for parts that do not start with "ATG"
>Addgene plasmid #160598 | pUPD2 ER-ER (GB2666) | addgene full sequence | sequence record 322068 | Addgene NGS Result
TAGAGCGATGAGTGGTCTCGAGCCCTGATTAACGGCAGCGGCAGCGGCAGCTCTGCTGGAGACATGAGAG
CTGCCAACCTTTGGCCAAGCCCGCTCATGATCAAACGCTCTAAGAAGAACAGCCTGGCCTTGTCCCTGAC
GGCCGACCAGATGGTCAGTGCCTTGTTGGATGCTGAGCCCCCCATACTCTATTCCGAGTATGATCCTACC
AGACCCTTCAGTGAAGCTTCGATGATGGGCTTACTGACCAACCTGGCAGACAGGGAGCTGGTTCACATGA
TCAACTGGGCGAAGAGGGTGCCAGGCTTTGTGGATTTGACCCTCCATGATCAGGTCCACCTTCTAGAATG
TGCCTGGCTAGAGATCCTGATGATTGGACTCGTCTGGCGCTCCATGGAGCACCCAGGGAAGCTACTGTTT
GCTCCTAACTTGCTCTTGGACAGGAACCAGGGAAAATGTGTAGAGGGCATGGTGGAGATCTTCGACATGC
TGCTGGCTACATCATCTCGGTTCCGCATGATGAATCTGCAGGGAGAGGAGTTTGTGTGCCTCAAATCTAT
TATTTTGCTTAATTCTGGAGTGTACACATTTCTGTCCAGCACCCTGAAGTCTCTGGAAGAGAAGGACCAT
ATCCACCGAGTCCTGGACAAGATCACAGACACTTTGATCCACCTGATGGCCAAGGCAGGCCTGACCCTGC
AGCAGCAGCACCAGCGGCTGGCCCAGCTCCTCCTCATCCTCTCCCACATCAGGCACATGAGTAACAAAGG
CATGGAGCATCTGTACAGCATGAAGTGCAAGAACGTGGTGCCCCTCTATGACCTGCTGCTGGAGATGCTG
GACGCCCACCGCCTACATGCGCCCACTAGCCGTGGAGGGGCATCCGTGGAGGAAACGGACCAAAGCCACT
TGGCCACTGCGGGCTCTACTTCGTCGCATTCCTTGCAAAAGTATTACATCACGGGGGAGGCAGAGGGTTT
CCCTGCCACAGTACTGATTAACGGCAGCGGCAGCGGCAGCTCTGCTGGAGACATGAGAGCTGCCAACCTT
TGGCCAAGCCCGCTCATGATCAAACGCTCTAAGAAGAACAGCCTGGCCTTGTCCCTGACGGCCGACCAGA
TGGTCAGTGCCTTGTTGGATGCTGAGCCCCCCATACTCTATTCCGAGTATGATCCTACCAGACCCTTCAG
TGAAGCTTCGATGATGGGCTTACTGACCAACCTGGCAGACAGGGAGCTGGTTCACATGATCAACTGGGCG
AAGAGGGTGCCAGGCTTTGTGGATTTGACCCTCCATGATCAGGTCCACCTTCTAGAATGTGCCTGGCTAG
AGATCCTGATGATTGGACTCGTCTGGCGCTCCATGGAGCACCCAGGGAAGCTACTGTTTGCTCCTAACTT
GCTCTTGGACAGGAACCAGGGAAAATGTGTAGAGGGCATGGTGGAGATCTTCGACATGCTGCTGGCTACA
TCATCTCGGTTCCGCATGATGAATCTGCAGGGAGAGGAGTTTGTGTGCCTCAAATCTATTATTTTGCTTA
ATTCTGGAGTGTACACATTTCTGTCCAGCACCCTGAAGTCTCTGGAAGAGAAGGACCATATCCACCGAGT
CCTGGACAAGATCACAGACACTTTGATCCACCTGATGGCCAAGGCAGGCCTGACCCTGCAGCAGCAGCAC
CAGCGGCTGGCCCAGCTCCTCCTCATCCTCTCCCACATCAGGCACATGAGTAACAAAGGCATGGAGCATC
TGTACAGCATGAAGTGCAAGAACGTGGTGCCCCTCTATGACCTGCTGCTGGAGATGCTGGACGCCCACCG
CCTACATGCGCCCACTAGCCGTGGAGGGGCATCCGTGGAGGAAACGGACCAAAGCCACTTGGCCACTGCG
GGCTCTACTTCGTCGCATTCCTTGCAAAAGTATTACATCACGGGGGAGGCAGAGGGTTTCCCTGCCACAG
TAAATTCGTGAGACCACTCATCGCGACTAGTAGCGGCCGCTGCAGTCCGGCAAAAAAGGGCAAGGTGTCA
CCACCCTGCCCTTTTTCTTTAAAACCGAAAAGATTACTTCGCGTTATGCAGGCTTCCTCGCTCACTGACT
CGCTGCGCTCGGTCGTTCGGCTGCGGCGAGCGGTATCAGCTCACTCAAAGGCGGTAATACGGTTATCCAC
AGAATCAGGGGATAACGCAGGAAAGAACATGTGAGCAAAAGGCCAGCAAAAGGCCAGGAACCGTAAAAAG
GCCGCGTTGCTGGCGTTTTTCCACAGGCTCCGCCCCCCTGACGAGCATCACAAAAATCGACGCTCAAGTC
AGAGGTGGCGAAACCCGACAGGACTATAAAGATACCAGGCGTTTCCCCCTGGAAGCTCCCTCGTGCGCTC
TCCTGTTCCGACCCTGCCGCTTACCGGATACCTGTCCGCCTTTCTCCCTTCGGGAAGCGTGGCGCTTTCT
CATAGCTCACGCTGTAGGTATCTCAGTTCGGTGTAGGTCGTTCGCTCCAAGCTGGGCTGTGTGCACGAAC
CCCCCGTTCAGCCCGACCGCTGCGCCTTATCCGGTAACTATCGTCTTGAGTCCAACCCGGTAAGACACGA
CTTATCGCCACTGGCAGCAGCCACTGGTAACAGGATTAGCAGAGCGAGGTATGTAGGCGGTGCTACAGAG
TTCTTGAAGTGGTGGCCTAACTACGGCTACACTAGAAGAACAGTATTTGGTATCTGCGCTCTGCTGAAGC
CAGTTACCTTCGGAAAAAGAGTTGGTAGCTCTTGATCCGGCAAACAAACCACCGCTGGTAGCGGTGGTTT
TTTTGTTTGCAAGCAGCAGATTACGCGCAGAAAAAAAGGATCTCAAGAAGATCCTTTGATCTTTTCTACG
GGGTCTGACGCTCAGTGGAACGAAAACTCACGTTAAGGGATTTTGGTCATGAGATTATCAAAAAGGATCT
TCACCTAGATCCTTTTAAATTAAAAATGAAGTTTTAAATCAATCTAAAGTATATATGAGTAAACTTGGTC
TGACAGCTCGAGGCTTGGATTCTCACCAATAAAAAACGCCCGGCGGCAACCGAGCGTTCTGAACAAATCC
AGATGGAGTTCTGAGGTCATTACTGGATCTATCAACAGGAGTCCAAGCGAGCTCGATATCAAATTACGCC
CCGCCCTGCCACTCGTCGCAGTACTGTTGTAATTCATTAAGCATTCTGCCGACATGGAAGCCATCACAAA
CGGCATGATGAACCTGAATCGCCAGCGGCATCAGCACCTTGTCGCCTTGCGTATAATATTTGCCCATGGT
GAAAACGGGGGCGAAGAAGTTGTCCATATTGGCCACGTTTAAATCAAAACTGGTGAAACTCACCCAGGGA
TTGGCTGATACGAAAAACATATTCTCAATAAACCCTTTAGGGAAATAGGCCAGGTTTTCACCGTAACACG
CCACATCTTGCGAATATATGTGTAGAAACTGCCGGAAATCGTCGTGGTATTCACTCCAGAGTGATGAAAA
CGTTTCAGTTTGCTCATGGAAAACGGTGTAACAAGGGTGAACACTATCCCATATCACCAGCTCACCGTCT
TTCATTGCCATACGAAATTCCGGATGAGCATTCATCAGGCGGGCAAGAATGTGAATAAAGGCCGGATAAA
ACTTGTGCTTATTTTTCTTTACGGTCTTTAAAAAGGCCGTAATATCCAGCTGAACGGTCTGGTTATAGGT
ACATTGAGCAACTGACTGAAATGCCTCAAAATGTTCTTTACGATGCCATTGGGATATATCAACGGTGGTA
TATCCAGTGATTTTTTTCTCCATTTTAGCTTCCTTAGCTCCTGAAAATCTCGATAACTCAAAAAATACGC
CCGGTAGTGATCTTATTTCATTATGGTGAAAGTTGGAACCTCTTACGTGCCCGATCAACTCGAGTGCCAC
CTGACGTCTAAGAAACCATTATTATCATGACATTAACCTATAAAAATAGGCGTATCACGAGGCAGAATTT
CAGATAAAAAAAATCCTTAGCTTTCGCTAAGGATGATTTCTGGAATTCGCGGCCGCTTC
